>Addgene plasmid #138045 | MYMH 61 | addgene full sequence | sequence record 274875 | Addgene NGS Result
TTGGACTCCTGTTGATAGATCCAGTAATGACCTCAGAACTCCATCTGGATTTGTTCAGAACGCTCGGTTG
CCGCCGGGCGTTTTTTATTGGTGAGAATCCAGGGGTCCCCAATAATTACGATTTAAATTGGCGAAAATGA
GACGTTGATCGGCACGTAAGAGGTTCCAACTTTCACCATAATGAAATAAGATCACTACCGGGCGTATTTT
TTGAGTTATCGAGATTTTCAGGAGCTAAGGAAGCTAAAATGGAGAAAAAAATCACTGGATATACCACCGT
TGATATATCCCAATGGCATCGTAAAGAACATTTTGAGGCATTTCAGTCAGTTGCTCAATGTACCTATAAC
CAGACCGTTCAGCTGGATATTACGGCCTTTTTAAAGACCGTAAAGAAAAATAAGCACAAGTTTTATCCGG
CCTTTATTCACATTCTTGCCCGCCTGATGAATGCTCATCCGGAATTTCGTATGGCAATGAAAGACGGTGA
GCTGGTGATATGGGATAGTGTTCACCCTTGTTACACCGTTTTCCATGAGCAAACTGAAACGTTTTCATCG
CTCTGGAGTGAATACCACGACGATTTCCGGCAGTTTCTACACATATATTCGCAAGATGTGGCGTGTTACG
GTGAAAACCTGGCCTATTTCCCTAAAGGGTTTATTGAGAATATGTTTTTCGTCTCAGCCAATCCCTGGGT
GAGTTTCACCAGTTTTGATTTAAACGTGGCCAATATGGACAACTTCTTCGCCCCCGTTTTCACCATGGGC
AAATATTATACGCAAGGCGACAAGGTGCTGATGCCGCTGGCGATTCAGGTTCATCATGCCGTTTGTGATG
GCTTCCATGTCGGCAGAATGCTTAATGAATTACAACAGTACTGCGATGAGTGGCAGGGCGGGGCGTAATT
TGACTTTTGTCCTTTTCCGCTGCATAACCCTGCTTCGGGGTCATTATAGCGATTTTTTCGGTATATCCAT
CCTTTTTCGCACGATATACAGGATTTTGCCAAAGGGTTCGTGTAGACTTTCCTTGGTGTATCCAACGGCG
TCAGCCGGGCAGGATAGGTGAAGTAGGCCCACCCGCGAGCGGGTGTTCCTTCTTCACTGTCCCTTATTCG
CACCTGGCGGTGCTCAACGGGAATCCTGCTCTGCGAGGCTGGCCGTAGGCCGGCCCTACCGGCGCGGCAG
CGTTACCCGTGTCGGCGGCTCCAACGGCTCGCCATCGTCCAGAAAACACGGCTCATCGGGCATCGGCAGG
CGCTGCTGCCCGCGCCGTTCCCATTCCTCCGTTTCGGTCAAGGCTGGCAGGTCTGGTTCCATGCCCGGAA
TGCCGGGCTGGCTGGGCGGCTCCTCGCCGGGGCCGGTCGGTAGTTGCTGCTCGCCCGGATACAGGGTCGG
GATGCGGCGCAGGTCGCCATGCCCCAACAGCGATTCGTCCTGGTCGTCGTGATCAACCACCACGGCGGCA
CTGAACACCGACAGGCGCAACTGGTCGCGGGGCTGGCCCCACGCCACGCGGTCATTGACCACGTAGGCCG
ACACGGTGCCGGGGCCGTTGAGCTTCACGACGGAGATCCAGCGCTCGGCCACCAAGTCCTTGACTGCGTA
TTGGACCGTCCGCAAAGAACGTCCGATGAGCTTGGAAAGTGTCTTCTGGCTGACCACCACGGCGTTCTGG
TGGCCCATCTGCGCCACGAGGTGATGCAGCAGCATTGCCGCCGTGGGTTTCCTCGCAATAAGCCCGGCCC
ACGCCTCATGCGCTTTGCGTTCCGTTTGCACCCAGTGACCGGGCTTGTTCTTGGCTTGAATGCCGATTTC
TCTGGACTGCGTGGCCATGCTTATCTCCATGCGGTAGGGGTGCCGCACGGTTGCGGCACCATGCGCAATC
AGCTGCAACTTTTCGGCAGCGCGACAACAATTATGCGTTGCGTAAAAGTGGCAGTCAATTACAGATTTTC
TTTAACCTACGCAATGAGCTATTGCGGGGGGTGCCGCAATGAGCTGTTGCGTACCCCCCTTTTTTAAGTT
GTTGATTTTTAAGTCTTTCGCATTTCGCCCTATATCTAGTTCTTTGGTGCCCAAAGAAGGGCACCCCTGC
GGGGTTCCCCCACGCCTTCGGCGCGGCTCCCCCTCCGGCAAAAAGTGGCCCCTCCGGGGCTTGTTGATCG
ACTGCGCGGCCTTCGGCCTTGCCCAAGGTGGCGCTGCCCCCTTGGAACCCCCGCACTCGCCGCCGTGAGG
CTCGGGGGGCAGGCGGGCGGGCTTCGCCCTTCGACTGCCCCCACTCGCATAGGCTTGGGTCGTTCCAGGC
GCGTCAAGGCCAAGCCGCTGCGCGGTCGCTGCGCGAGCCTTGACCCGCCTTCCACTTGGTGTCCAACCGG
CAAGCGAAGCGCGCAGGCCGCAGGCCGGAGGCTTTTCCCCAGAGAAAATTAAAAAAATTGATGGGGCAAG
GCCGCAGGCCGCGCAGTTGGAGCCGGTGGGTATGTGGTCGAAGGCTGGGTAGCCGGTGGGCAATCCCTGT
GGTCAAGCTCGTGGGCAGGCGCAGCCTGTCCATCAGCTTGTCCAGCAGGGTTGTCCACGGGCCGAGCGAA
GCGAGCCAGCCGGTGGCCGCTCGCGGCCATCGTCCACATATCCACGGGCTGGCAAGGGAGCGCAGCGACC
GCGCAGGGCGAAGCCCGGAGAGCAAGCCCGTAGGGGGGGCGCGCCCAGCTGTCTAGGGCGGCGGATTTGT
CCTACTCAGGAGAGCGTTCACCGACAAACAACAGATAAAACGAAAGGCCCAGTCTTTCGACTGAGCCTTT
CGTTTTATTTGATGCCTTTAATTAAAGCGGATAACAATTTCACACAGGAGAATTCGCGGCCGCTTCTAGA
GAATTGTGAGCGGATAACAATTGACATTGTGAGCGGATAACAAGATACTGAGCACATACTAGAGAAAGAG
GAGTAATACTAGATGCGTAAAGGAGAAGAACTTTTCACTGGAGTTGTCCCAATTCTTGTTGAATTAGATG
GTGATGTTAATGGGCACAAATTTTCTGTCAGTGGAGAGGGTGAAGGTGATGCAACATACGGAAAACTTAC
CCTTAAATTTATTTGCACTACTGGAAAACTACCTGTTCCATGGCCAACACTTGTCACTACTTTCGGTTAT
GGTGTTCAATGCTTTGCGAGATACCCAGATCATATGAAACAGCATGACTTTTTCAAGAGTGCCATGCCCG
AAGGTTATGTACAGGAAAGAACTATATTTTTCAAAGATGACGGGAACTACAAGACACGTGCTGAAGTCAA
GTTTGAAGGTGATACCCTTGTTAATAGAATCGAGTTAAAAGGTATTGATTTTAAAGAAGATGGAAACATT
CTTGGACACAAATTGGAATACAACTATAACTCACACAATGTATACATCATGGCAGACAAACAAAAGAATG
GAATCAAAGTTAACTTCAAAATTAGACACAACATTGAAGATGGAAGCGTTCAACTAGCAGACCATTATCA
ACAAAATACTCCAATTGGCGATGGCCCTGTCCTTTTACCAGACAACCATTACCTGTCCACACAATCTGCC
CTTTCGAAAGATCCCAACGAAAAGAGAGACCACATGGTCCTTCTTGAGTTTGTAACAGCTGCTGGGATTA
CACATGGCATGGATGAACTATACAAATAATAATACTAGAGCCAGGCATCAAATAAAACGAAAGGCTCAGT
CGAAAGACTGGGCCTTTCGTTTTATCTGTTGTTTGTCGGTGAACGCTCTCTACTAGAGTCACACTGGCTC
ACCTTCGGGTGGGCCTTTCTGCGTTTATATACTAGTAGCGGCCGCTGCAGC
Features (pLannotate 1.2.2; 14 found; start..end, strand, type, name):
      4..98      +  terminator     lambda t0 terminator: transcription terminator from phage lambda
    146..248     +  promoter       cat promoter: promoter of the E. coli cat gene encoding chloramphenicol acetyltransferase
    249..905     +  CDS            cat: CAT_ECOLX - Experimental evidence at protein level: Swiss-Prot protein existence level 1. This enzyme is an effector of chloramphenicol resistance in bacteria. From Escherichia coli. This protein is used as a marker in many commonly used cloning vectors, such as pACYC184.
   1057..1165    +  oriT           oriT: incP origin of transfer
   1176..1838    -  CDS            pBBR1 Rep: replication protein for the broad-host-range plasmid pBBR1 from Bordetella bronchiseptica
   1839..2610    -  rep_origin     pBBR1 oriV: replication origin of the broad-host-range plasmid pBBR1 from Bordetella bronchiseptica; requires the pBBR1 Rep protein for replication
   2725..2811    -  terminator     rrnB T1 terminator: Escherichia coli rrnB; transcription terminator T1 from the E. coli rrnB gene
   2850..2871    +  misc_feature   BioBrick prefix: BioBrick prefix for parts that do not start with "ATG"
   2874..2890    +  protein_bind   lac operator: The lac repressor binds to the lac operator to inhibit transcription in E. coli. This inhibition can be relieved by adding lactose or isopropyl-β-D-thiogalactopyranoside (IPTG). lac repressor encoded by lacI
   2897..2913    +  protein_bind   lac operator: The lac repressor binds to the lac operator to inhibit transcription in E. coli. This inhibition can be relieved by adding lactose or isopropyl-β-D-thiogalactopyranoside (IPTG). lac repressor encoded by lacI
   2953..3666    +  CDS            hfriFP: hfriFP is a fluorescent protein published in 2013, derived from Herbaspirillum frisingense.
   3689..3760    +  terminator     rrnB T1 terminator: transcription terminator T1 from the E. coli rrnB gene
   3776..3803    +  terminator     T7Te terminator: phage T7 early transcription terminator
   3810..3830    +  misc_feature   BioBrick suffix: universal suffix for all parts
