[The description below was written by a language model from this plasmid's Addgene catalogue record and pLannotate feature annotations shown in this document.]
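Description:
MYMH 61 is a bacterial expression plasmid built on pSEVA-331Bb, a BioBrick-compatible version of a SEVA broad-host-range vector. It is one member of a synthetic biology toolkit for controlling gene expression in Acetobacteraceae. The backbone carries the pBBR1 oriV together with its required Rep protein, which allows replication in a wide range of Gram-negative bacteria. An incP oriT allows conjugative mobilisation when transfer functions are supplied in trans. Selection is by chloramphenicol, through a cat gene driven by its own promoter. The lambda t0 terminator and an rrnB T1 terminator flank the backbone modules and insulate the cargo region. The record lists the plasmid as high copy and propagated in DH5alpha.

The cargo sits between a BioBrick prefix and suffix. It is a synthetic reporter cassette, named 10AT-GFP in the record, that tests a ribosome binding site variant. The variant is recorded in the catalogue's mutation field, and GFP fluorescence serves as the readout of translation initiation strength. The automated annotation finds two lac operator sites just after the prefix, which suggests a lac-repressible promoter region. However, no promoter is annotated or named in the record, and no lacI gene is detected on the plasmid. The reporter open reading frame follows, and behind it come an rrnB T1 terminator and a T7Te terminator in tandem. The annotation tool labels this open reading frame as the fluorescent protein hfriFP, whereas the depositor describes it simply as GFP, so the exact variant is not settled by the record. The depositor notes that expression varies with the host strain, which fits the plasmid's use in comparing RBS performance across different bacterial hosts.
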