Addgene plasmid #138045: MYMH 61
Purpose: Encodes Ribosome Binding Site (RBS) variant using GFP as a reporter gene
Depositing lab: Meng How Tan. Depositing organization: Nanyang Technological University (NTU). Publication: An Expanded Synthetic Biology Toolkit for Gene Expression Control in Acetobacteraceae. Teh MY, Ooi KH, Danny Teo SX, Bin Mansoor ME, Shaun Lim WZ, Tan MH. ACS Synth Biol. 2019 Apr 19;8(4):708-723. doi: 10.1021/acssynbio.8b00168. Epub 2019 Mar 22. PubMed 30865830.
Backbone
  Vector backbone: pSEVA-331Bb
  Vector type: Bacterial Expression
Growth in bacteria
  Bacterial resistance: Chloramphenicol, 25 μg/mL
  Growth temperature: 37°C
  Growth strain: DH5alpha
  Copy number: High Copy
Gene/Insert
  Gene/Insert name: pSEVA-331Bb-10AT-GFP
  Species: Synthetic
  Mutation: AAA GAG GAG TAA
  Cloning method: Restriction Enzyme; 5′ cloning site Unknown (unknown if destroyed)
Terms and licenses: Academic/Nonprofit Terms; Industry Terms: Not Available to Industry
Depositor comments: Variable expression (depending on strain)
How to cite: MYMH 61 was a gift from Meng How Tan (Addgene plasmid # 138045 ; http://n2t.net/addgene:138045 ; RRID:Addgene_138045)
